Addgene plasmid #104884: PE_23: Plux_tet_eG::sfYFP
Purpose: PE_23: Plux_tet_eG::sfYFP
Depositing lab: Matthew Bennett. Depositing organization: Rice University. Publication: Tuning the dynamic range of bacterial promoters regulated by ligand-inducible transcription factors. Chen Y, Ho JML, Shis DL, Gupta C, Long J, Wagner DS, Ott W, Josic K, Bennett MR. Nat Commun. 2018 Jan 4;9(1):64. doi: 10.1038/s41467-017-02473-5. PubMed 29302024.
Backbone
  Vector backbone: pmb1, +ROP
  Backbone size w/o insert (bp): 3886
  Total vector size (bp): 3971
  Vector type: Bacterial Expression
Growth in bacteria
  Bacterial resistance: Kanamycin, 50 μg/mL
  Growth temperature: 37°C
  Growth strain: DH5alpha
  Copy number: High Copy
Gene/Insert
  Gene/Insert name: Hybrid Promoter: Plux_tet_eG
  Insert size (bp): 85
  Promoter: Hybrid Promoter : Plux_tet_eG
  Cloning method: Gateway Cloning
  Sequencing primers: 5′ CATTTCTGAAGAGGACTTGTTGCG; 3′ CTTCACCCTCGCCACGCACG
Terms and licenses: Academic/Nonprofit Terms; Industry Terms: Not Available to Industry
Depositor comments: Note: Plasmid contains a tet operator instead of a lac operator between rop and myc. This change is not known to affect plasmid function.
How to cite: PE_23: Plux_tet_eG::sfYFP was a gift from Matthew Bennett (Addgene plasmid # 104884 ; http://n2t.net/addgene:104884 ; RRID:Addgene_104884)
