[The description below was written by a language model from this plasmid's Addgene catalogue record and pLannotate feature annotations shown in this document.]
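Description:
PE_23: Plux_tet_eG::sfYFP is a bacterial reporter plasmid of about 4 kb, built to measure the output of a synthetic hybrid promoter in E. coli. It replicates from a pMB1-type origin and retains the rop gene and the pBR322 bom region. Rop normally moderates copy number, although the catalogue entry lists the plasmid as high copy. Selection is by kanamycin through an aph(3')-Ia resistance gene, which lies on the opposite strand to the reporter.

The payload is an 85 bp hybrid promoter, Plux_tet_eG, placed upstream of a superfolder yellow fluorescent protein. The automated annotation labels this reading frame superfolder GFP, as expected for a closely related variant. A T7Te transcription terminator follows the reporter. From its name, the promoter combines lux (LuxR/acyl-homoserine lactone responsive) and tet (TetR-repressible) regulatory elements. The feature table supports the tet part, with tet-operator-containing fragments detected just upstream of the fluorescent protein gene. No LuxR or TetR coding sequence is annotated, so these regulators are presumably supplied by the host strain or another plasmid.

Another tet operator fragment sits near the start of the sequence, ahead of a short region carrying a Myc epitope tag. The depositor notes that this operator, located between rop and myc, replaces a lac operator and is not known to affect plasmid function. The sequenced record is 3,947 nt, slightly shorter than the stated total size.

According to the associated publication, the construct belongs to a series used to study and tune the dynamic range of bacterial promoters controlled by ligand-inducible transcription factors, with fluorescence as the readout.
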