Features (pLannotate 1.2.2; 13 found; start..end, strand, type, name):
     67..87      +  promoter       PLtetO-1 promoter (fragment): modified phage lambda PL promoter with tet operator sites (Lutz and Bujard, 1997)
    100..318     +  CDS            N-MYC2 (fragment): MYC2_MARMO - Protein inferred from homology: Swiss-Prot protein existence level 3. From Marmota monax (Woodchuck).
    286..315     +  CDS            Myc: Myc (human c-Myc proto-oncogene) epitope tag
    468..485     +  promoter       H1-2O2 promoter (fragment): doxycycline-inducible variant of the human H1 RNA promoter (Henriksen et al., 2007)
    496..518     +  promoter       PLtetO-1 promoter (fragment): modified phage lambda PL promoter with tet operator sites (Lutz and Bujard, 1997)
    601..1314    +  CDS            superfolder GFP: GFP variant that folds robustly even when fused to poorly folded proteins (Pédelacq et al., 2006)
   1466..1493    +  terminator     T7Te terminator: phage T7 early transcription terminator
   1576..1633    +  promoter       AmpR promoter (fragment): bla
   1642..2457    -  CDS            KanR: aminoglycoside phosphotransferase; aph(3')-Ia; confers resistance to kanamycin in bacteria or G418 (Geneticin®) in eukaryotes
   2579..3167    +  rep_origin     ori: high-copy-number ColE1/pMB1/pBR322/pUC origin of replication
   3353..3492    -  misc_feature   bom: basis of mobility region from pBR322
   3594..3785    -  CDS            rop: Rop protein, which maintains plasmids at low copy number; rop
   3826..3936    +  CDS            mbeC (fragment): MBEC_ECOLX - Experimental evidence at protein level: Swiss-Prot protein existence level 1. Required for efficient mobilization of ColE1 plasmid and is thus essential to promote the specific transfer of the plasmid during conjugation. Probably functions by inducing DNA bending, helping the MbeA relaxase to melt the DNA around the nic site and cleave the phosphodiester bond. Binds specifically double-stranded DNA (dsDNA) containing the ColE1 oriT but does not recognize the inverted repeat (IR). From Escherichia coli.
>Addgene plasmid #104884 | PE_23: Plux_tet_eG::sfYFP | addgene full sequence | sequence record 227415 | Addgene NGS Result
AGTGCGCTCGAGCTTCCCAACCTTACCAGAGGGCGCCCCAGCTGGCAATTCCGACGTCTGTGTGGATCCC
TATCAGTGATAGAGATTCACACAGGGCCCTCGGACACCGAGGAGAATGTCAAGAGGCGAACACACAACGT
CTTGGAGCGCCAGAGGAGGAACGAGCTAAAACGGAGCTTTTTTGCCCTGCGTGACCAGATCCCGGAGTTG
GAAAACAATGAAAAGGCCCCCAAGGTAGTTATCCTTAAAAAAGCCACAGCATACATCCTGTCCGTCCAAG
CAGAGGAGCAAAAGCTCATTTCTGAAGAGGACTTGTTGCGGAAACGACGAGAACAGTTGAAACACAAACT
TGAACAGCTACGGAACTCTTGTGCGTAAGGAAAAGTAAGGAAAACGATTCCTTCTAACAGAAATGTCCTG
AGCAATCACCTATGAACTGTCGAACCTGTAGGATCGTACAGTTAGACATCCCTATCAGTGATAGATATAG
TGAGCACATCCCTATCAGTGATAGAGATGCATGCCACTTAAAAAGGAGATCAACAATGAAAGCAATTTTC
GTACTGAAACATCTTAATCATGCTAAGGAGAAATACTAGTATGCGTAAAGGCGAAGAGCTGTTCACTGGT
GTCGTCCCTATTCTGGTGGAACTGGATGGTGATGTCAACGGTCATAAGTTTTCCGTGCGTGGCGAGGGTG
AAGGTGACGCAACTAATGGTAAACTGACGCTGAAGTTCATCTGTACTACTGGTAAACTGCCGGTACCTTG
GCCGACTCTGGTAACGACGCTGACTTATGGTGTTCAGTGCTTTGCTCGTTATCCGGACCATATGAAGCAG
CATGACTTCTTCAAGTCCGCCATGCCGGAAGGCTATGTGCAGGAACGCACGATTTCCTTTAAGGATGACG
GCACGTACAAAACGCGTGCGGAAGTGAAATTTGAAGGCGATACCCTGGTAAACCGCATTGAGCTGAAAGG
CATTGACTTTAAAGAAGACGGCAATATCCTGGGCCATAAGCTGGAATACAATTTTAACAGCCACAATGTT
TACATCACCGCCGATAAACAAAAAAATGGCATTAAAGCGAATTTTAAAATTCGCCACAACGTGGAGGATG
GCAGCGTGCAGCTGGCTGATCACTACCAGCAAAACACTCCAATCGGTGATGGTCCTGTTCTGCTGCCAGA
CAATCACTATCTGAGCTACCAAAGCGTTCTGTCTAAAGATCCGAACGAGAAACGCGATCATATGGTTCTG
CTGGAGTTCGTAACCGCAGCGGGCATCACGCATGGTATGGATGAACTGTACAAATGATGAAGCTTCCCCT
ACGTGCTGCTGAAGTTGCCCGCAACAGAGAGTGGAACCAACCGGTGATACCACGATACTATGACTGAGAG
TCAACGCCATGAGCGGCCTCATTTCTTATTCTGAGTTACAACAGTCCGCACCGCTGTCTCACACTGGCTC
ACCTTCGGGTGGGCCTTTCTGCGTTTATATACTAGAGAGAGAATATAAAAAGCCAGATTATTAATCCGGC
TTTTTTATTATTTCCTAGCTAGCCGGGGAAATGTGCGCGGAACCCCTATTTGTTTATTTTTCTAAATACA
TTCAAATATGTATCCGCTCATGAATTAATTCTTAGAAAAACTCATCGAGCATCAAATGAAACTGCAATTT
ATTCATATCAGGATTATCAATACCATATTTTTGAAAAAGCCGTTTCTGTAATGAAGGAGAAAACTCACCG
AGGCAGTTCCATAGGATGGCAAGATCCTGGTATCGGTCTGCGATTCCGACTCGTCCAACATCAATACAAC
CTATTAATTTCCCCTCGTCAAAAATAAGGTTATCAAGTGAGAAATCACCATGAGTGACGACTGAATCCGG
TGAGAATGGCAAAAGTTTATGCATTTCTTTCCAGACTTGTTCAACAGGCCAGCCATTACGCTCGTCATCA
AAATCACTCGCATCAACCAAACCGTTATTCATTCGTGATTGCGCCTGAGCGAGACGAAATACGCGATCGC
TGTTAAAAGGACAATTACAAACAGGAATCGAATGCAACCGGCGCAGGAACACTGCCAGCGCATCAACAAT
ATTTTCACCTGAATCAGGATATTCTTCTAATACCTGGAATGCTGTTTTCCCGGGGATCGCAGTGGTGAGT
AACCATGCATCATCAGGAGTACGGATAAAATGCTTGATGGTCGGAAGAGGCATAAATTCCGTCAGCCAGT
TTAGTCTGACCATCTCATCTGTAACATCATTGGCAACGCTACCTTTGCCATGTTTCAGAAACAACTCTGG
CGCATCGGGCTTCCCATACAATCGATAGATTGTCGCACCTGATTGCCCGACATTATCGCGAGCCCATTTA
TACCCATATAAATCAGCATCCATGCTGGAATTTAATCGCGGCCTAGAGCAAGACGTTTCCCGTTGAATAT
GGCTCATAACACCCCTTGTATTACTGTTTATGTAAGCAGACAGTTTTATTGTTCATGACCAAAATCCCTT
AACGTGAGTTTTCGTTCCACTGAGCGTCAGACCCCGTAGAAAAGATCAAAGGATCTTCTTGAGATCCTTT
TTTTCTGCGCGTAATCTGCTGCTTGCAAACAAAAAAACCACCGCTACCAGCGGTGGTTTGTTTGCCGGAT
CAAGAGCTACCAACTCTTTTTCCGAAGGTAACTGGCTTCAGCAGAGCGCAGATACCAAATACTGTCCTTC
TAGTGTAGCCGTAGTTAGGCCACCACTTCAAGAACTCTGTAGCACCGCCTACATACCTCGCTCTGCTAAT
CCTGTTACCAGTGGCTGCTGCCAGTGGCGATAAGTCGTGTCTTACCGGGTTGGACTCAAGACGATAGTTA
CCGGATAAGGCGCAGCGGTCGGGCTGAACGGGGGGTTCGTGCACACAGCCCAGCTTGGAGCGAACGACCT
ACACCGAACTGAGATACCTACAGCGTGAGCTATGAGAAAGCGCCACGCTTCCCGAAGGGAGAAAGGCGGA
CAGGTATCCGGTAAGCGGCAGGGTCGGAACAGGAGAGCGCACGAGGGAGCTTCCAGGGGGAAACGCCTGG
TATCTTTATAGTCCTGTCGGGTTTCGCCACCTCTGACTTGAGCGTCGATTTTTGTGATGCTCGTCAGGGG
GGCGGAGCCTATGGAAAAACGCCAGCAACGCGGCCTTTTTACGGTTCCTGGCCTTTTGCTGGCCTTTTGC
TCACATGTTCTTTCCTGCGTTATCCCCTGATTCTGTGGATAACCGTATTACCGCCTTTGAGTGAGCTGAT
ACCGCTCGCCGCAGCCGAACGACCGAGCGCAGCGAGTCAGTGAGCGAGGAAGCGGAAGAGCGCCTGATGC
GGTATTTTCTCCTTACGCATCTGTGCGGTATTTCACACCGCAATGGTGCACTCTCAGTACAATCTGCTCT
GATGCCGCATAGTTAAGCCAGTATACACTCCGCTATCGCTACGTGACTGGGTCATGGCTGCGCCCCGACA
CCCGCCAACACCCGCTGACGCGCCCTGACGGGCTTGTCTGCTCCCGGCATCCGCTTACAGACAAGCTGTG
ACCGTCTCCGGGAGCTGCATGTGTCAGAGGTTTTCACCGTCATCACCGAAACGCGCGAGGCAGCTGCGGT
AAAGCTCATCAGCGTGGTCGTGAAGCGATTCACAGATGTCTGCCTGTTCATCCGCGTCCAGCTCGTTGAG
TTTCTCCAGAAGCGTTAATGTCTGGCTTCTGATAAAGCGGGCCATGTTAAGGGCGGTTTTTTCCTGTTTG
GTCACTGATGCCTCCGTGTAAGGGGGATTTCTGTTCATGGGGGTAATGATACCGATGAAACGAGAGAGGA
TGCTCACGATACGGGTTACTGATGATGAACATGCCCGGTTACTGGAACGTTGTGAGGGTAAACAACTGGC
GGTATGGATGCGGCGGGACCAGAGCTC
