>Addgene plasmid #104884 | PE_23: Plux_tet_eG::sfYFP | depositor partial sequence | sequence record 214365 | Hybrid Promoter: Plux_tet_eG
TCGAACCTGTAGGATCGTACAGTTAGACATCCCTATCAGTGATAGATATAGTGAGCACATCCCTATCAGT
GATAGAGATGCATGC
