>Addgene plasmid #104884 | PE_23: Plux_tet_eG::sfYFP | depositor partial sequence | sequence record 214366 | sfYFP
ATGCGTAAAGGCGAAGAGCTGTTCACTGGTGTCGTCCCTATTCTGGTGGAACTGGATGGTGATGTCAACG
GTCATAAGTTTTCCGTGCGTGGCGAGGGTGAAGGTGACGCAACTAATGGTAAACTGACGCTGAAGTTCAT
CTGTACTACTGGTAAACTGCCGGTACCTTGGCCGACTCTGGTAACGACGCTGACTTATGGTGTTCAGTGC
TTTGCTCGTTATCCGGACCATATGAAGCAGCATGACTTCTTCAAGTCCGCCATGCCGGAAGGCTATGTGC
AGGAACGCACGATTTCCTTTAAGGATGACGGCACGTACAAAACGCGTGCGGAAGTGAAATTTGAAGGCGA
TACCCTGGTAAACCGCATTGAGCTGAAAGGCATTGACTTTAAAGAAGACGGCAATATCCTGGGCCATAAG
CTGGAATACAATTTTAACAGCCACAATGTTTACATCACCGCCGATAAACAAAAAAATGGCATTAAAGCGA
ATTTTAAAATTCGCCACAACGTGGAGGATGGCAGCGTGCAGCTGGCTGATCACTACCAGCAAAACACTCC
AATCGGTGATGGTCCTGTTCTGCTGCCAGACAATCACTATCTGAGCTACCAAAGCGTTCTGTCTAAAGAT
CCGAACGAGAAACGCGATCATATGGTTCTGCTGGAGTTCGTAACCGCAGCGGGCATCACGCATGGTATGG
ATGAACTGTACAAATGATGA
